>Addgene plasmid #198393 | pLX304 3xFlag-eRF1_IRES-GFP | addgene full sequence | sequence record 390449 | Addgene NGS Result
TTGAGATCCTTTTTTTCTGCGCGTAATCTGCTGCTTGCAAACAAAAAAACCACCGCTACCAGCGGTGGTT
TGTTTGCCGGATCAAGAGCTACCAACTCTTTTTCCGAAGGTAACTGGCTTCAGCAGAGCGCAGATACCAA
ATACTGTTCTTCTAGTGTAGCCGTAGTTAGGCCACCACTTCAAGAACTCTGTAGCACCGCCTACATACCT
CGCTCTGCTAATCCTGTTACCAGTGGCTGCTGCCAGTGGCGATAAGTCGTGTCTTACCGGGTTGGACTCA
AGACGATAGTTACCGGATAAGGCGCAGCGGTCGGGCTGAACGGGGGGTTCGTGCACACAGCCCAGCTTGG
AGCGAACGACCTACACCGAACTGAGATACCTACAGCGTGAGCTATGAGAAAGCGCCACGCTTCCCGAAGG
GAGAAAGGCGGACAGGTATCCGGTAAGCGGCAGGGTCGGAACAGGAGAGCGCACGAGGGAGCTTCCAGGG
GGAAACGCCTGGTATCTTTATAGTCCTGTCGGGTTTCGCCACCTCTGACTTGAGCGTCGATTTTTGTGAT
GCTCGTCAGGGGGGCGGAGCCTATGGAAAAACGCCAGCAACGCGGCCTTTTTACGGTTCCTGGCCTTTTG
CTGGCCTTTTGCTCACATGTTCTTTCCTGCGTTATCCCCTGATTCTGTGGATAACCGTATTACCGCCTTT
GAGTGAGCTGATACCGCTCGCCGCAGCCGAACGACCGAGCGCAGCGAGTCAGTGAGCGAGGAAGCGGAAG
AGCGCCCAATACGCAAACCGCCTCTCCCCGCGCGTTGGCCGATTCATTAATGCAGCTGGCACGACAGGTT
TCCCGACTGGAAAGCGGGCAGTGAGCGCAACGCAATTAATGTGAGTTAGCTCACTCATTAGGCACCCCAG
GCTTTACACTTTATGCTTCCGGCTCGTATGTTGTGTGGAATTGTGAGCGGATAACAATTTCACACAGGAA
ACAGCTATGACCATGATTACGCCAAGCGCGCAATTAACCCTCACTAAAGGGAACAAAAGCTGGAGCTGCA
AGCTTAATGTAGTCTTATGCAATACTCTTGTAGTCTTGCAACATGGTAACGATGAGTTAGCAACATGCCT
TACAAGGAGAGAAAAAGCACCGTGCATGCCGATTGGTGGAAGTAAGGTGGTACGATCGTGCCTTATTAGG
AAGGCAACAGACGGGTCTGACATGGATTGGACGAACCACTGAATTGCCGCATTGCAGAGATATTGTATTT
AAGTGCCTAGCTCGATACATAAACGGGTCTCTCTGGTTAGACCAGATCTGAGCCTGGGAGCTCTCTGGCT
AACTAGGGAACCCACTGCTTAAGCCTCAATAAAGCTTGCCTTGAGTGCTTCAAGTAGTGTGTGCCCGTCT
GTTGTGTGACTCTGGTAACTAGAGATCCCTCAGACCCTTTTAGTCAGTGTGGAAAATCTCTAGCAGTGGC
GCCCGAACAGGGACTTGAAAGCGAAAGGGAAACCAGAGGAGCTCTCTCGACGCAGGACTCGGCTTGCTGA
AGCGCGCACGGCAAGAGGCGAGGGGCGGCGACTGGTGAGTACGCCAAAAATTTTGACTAGCGGAGGCTAG
AAGGAGAGAGATGGGTGCGAGAGCGTCAGTATTAAGCGGGGGAGAATTAGATCGCGATGGGAAAAAATTC
GGTTAAGGCCAGGGGGAAAGAAAAAATATAAATTAAAACATATAGTATGGGCAAGCAGGGAGCTAGAACG
ATTCGCAGTTAATCCTGGCCTGTTAGAAACATCAGAAGGCTGTAGACAAATACTGGGACAGCTACAACCA
TCCCTTCAGACAGGATCAGAAGAACTTAGATCATTATATAATACAGTAGCAACCCTCTATTGTGTGCATC
AAAGGATAGAGATAAAAGACACCAAGGAAGCTTTAGACAAGATAGAGGAAGAGCAAAACAAAAGTAAGAC
CACCGCACAGCAAGCGGCCGCTGATCTTCAGACCTGGAGGAGGAGATATGAGGGACAATTGGAGAAGTGA
ATTATATAAATATAAAGTAGTAAAAATTGAACCATTAGGAGTAGCACCCACCAAGGCAAAGAGAAGAGTG
GTGCAGAGAGAAAAAAGAGCAGTGGGAATAGGAGCTTTGTTCCTTGGGTTCTTGGGAGCAGCAGGAAGCA
CTATGGGCGCAGCGTCAATGACGCTGACGGTACAGGCCAGACAATTATTGTCTGGTATAGTGCAGCAGCA
GAACAATTTGCTGAGGGCTATTGAGGCGCAACAGCATCTGTTGCAACTCACAGTCTGGGGCATCAAGCAG
CTCCAGGCAAGAATCCTGGCTGTGGAAAGATACCTAAAGGATCAACAGCTCCTGGGGATTTGGGGTTGCT
CTGGAAAACTCATTTGCACCACTGCTGTGCCTTGGAATGCTAGTTGGAGTAATAAATCTCTGGAACAGAT
TTGGAATCACACGACCTGGATGGAGTGGGACAGAGAAATTAACAATTACACAAGCTTAATACACTCCTTA
ATTGAAGAATCGCAAAACCAGCAAGAAAAGAATGAACAAGAATTATTGGAATTAGATAAATGGGCAAGTT
TGTGGAATTGGTTTAACATAACAAATTGGCTGTGGTATATAAAATTATTCATAATGATAGTAGGAGGCTT
GGTAGGTTTAAGAATAGTTTTTGCTGTACTTTCTATAGTGAATAGAGTTAGGCAGGGATATTCACCATTA
TCGTTTCAGACCCACCTCCCAACCCCGAGGGGACCCTTGCGCCTTTTCCAAGGCAGCCCTGGGTTTGCGC
AGGGACGCGGCTGCTCTGGGCGTGGTTCCGGGAAACGCAGCGGCGCCGACCCTGGGTCTCGCACATTCTT
CACGTCCGTTCGCAGCGTCACCCGGATCTTCGCCGCTACCCTTGTGGGCCCCCCGGCGACGCTTCCTGCT
CCGCCCCTAAGTCGGGAAGGTTCCTTGCGGTTCGCGGCGTGCCGGACGTGACAAACGGAAGCCGCACGTC
TCACTAGTACCCTCGCAGACGGACAGCGCCAGGGAGCAATGGCAGCGCGCCGACCGCGATGGGCTGTGGC
CAATAGCGGCTGCTCAGCAGGGCGCGCCGAGAGCAGCGGCCGGGAAGGGGCGGTGCGGGAGGCGGGGTGT
GGGGCGGTAGTGTGGGCCCTGTTCCTGCCCGCGCGGTGTTCCGCATTCTGCAAGCCTCCGGAGCGCACGT
CGGCAGTCGGCTCCCTCGTTGACCGAATCACCGACCTCTCTCCCCAGGGGGTACCACCATGGCCAAGCCT
TTGTCTCAAGAAGAATCCACCCTCATTGAAAGAGCAACGGCTACAATCAACAGCATCCCCATCTCTGAAG
ACTACAGCGTCGCCAGCGCAGCTCTCTCTAGCGACGGCCGCATCTTCACTGGTGTCAATGTATATCATTT
TACTGGGGGACCTTGTGCAGAACTCGTGGTGCTGGGCACTGCTGCTGCTGCGGCAGCTGGCAACCTGACT
TGTATCGTCGCGATCGGAAATGAGAACAGGGGCATCTTGAGCCCCTGCGGACGGTGCCGACAGGTGCTTC
TCGATCTGCATCCTGGGATCAAAGCCATAGTGAAGGACAGTGATGGACAGCCGACGGCAGTTGGGATTCG
TGAATTGCTGCCCTCTGGTTATGTGTGGGAGGGCCTGCAGCTGCAGTAGTAAGAATTCTAGATCTTGAGA
CAAATGGCAGTATTCATCCACAATTTTAAAAGAAAAGGGGGGATTGGGGGGTACAGTGCAGGGGAAAGAA
TAGTAGACATAATAGCAACAGACATACAAACTAAAGAATTACAAAAACAAATTACAAAAATTCAAAATTT
TCGGGTTTATTACAGGGACAGCAGAGATCCACTTTGGCGCCGGCTCGAGGGGGCCCGGGGTTATTAATAG
TAATCAATTACGGGGTCATTAGTTCATAGCCCATATATGGAGTTCCGCGTTACATAACTTACGGTAAATG
GCCCGCCTGGCTGACCGCCCAACGACCCCCGCCCATTGACGTCAATAATGACGTATGTTCCCATAGTAAC
GCCAATAGGGACTTTCCATTGACGTCAATGGGTGGAGTATTTACGGTAAACTGCCCACTTGGCAGTACAT
CAAGTGTATCATATGCCAAGTACGCCCCCTATTGACGTCAATGACGGTAAATGGCCCGCCTGGCATTATG
CCCAGTACATGACCTTATGGGACTTTCCTACTTGGCAGTACATCTACGTATTAGTCATCGCTATTACCAT
GGTGATGCGGTTTTGGCAGTACATCAATGGGCGTGGATAGCGGTTTGACTCACGGGGATTTCCAAGTCTC
CACCCCATTGACGTCAATGGGAGTTTGTTTTGGCACCAAAATCAACGGGACTTTCCAAAATGTCGTAACA
ACTCCGCCCCATTGACGCAAATGGGCGGTAGGCGTGTACGGTGGGAGGTCTATATAAGCAGAGCTCTCTG
GCTAACTGTCGGGATCAACAAGTTTGTACAAAAAAGCAGGCTTCACCATGGACTACAAAGACCACGACGG
TGACTATAAGGACCACGACATCGACTACAAAGACGATGACGACAAGGCGGACGACCCCAGTGCTGCCGAC
AGGAACGTGGAGATCTGGAAGATCAAGAAGCTCATTAAGAGCTTGGAGGCGGCCCGCGGCAATGGCACCA
GCATGATATCATTGATCATTCCTCCCAAAGACCAGATTTCACGAGTGGCAAAAATGTTAGCGGATGAGTT
TGGAACTGCATCTAACATTAAGTCACGAGTAAACCGCCTTTCAGTCCTGGGAGCCATTACATCTGTACAA
CAAAGACTCAAACTTTATAACAAAGTACCTCCAAATGGTCTGGTTGTATACTGTGGAACAATTGTAACAG
AAGAAGGAAAGGAAAAGAAAGTCAACATTGACTTTGAACCTTTCAAACCAATTAATACGTCATTGTATTT
GTGTGACAACAAATTCCATACAGAGGCTCTTACAGCACTACTTTCAGATGATAGCAAGTTTGGATTCATT
GTAATAGATGGTAGTGGTGCACTTTTTGGCACACTCCAAGGAAACACAAGAGAAGTCCTGCACAAATTCA
CTGTGGATCTCCCAAAGAAACACGGTAGAGGAGGTCAGTCAGCCTTGCGTTTTGCCCGTTTAAGAATGGA
AAAGCGACATAACTATGTTCGGAAAGTAGCAGAGACTGCTGTGCAGCTGTTTATTTCTGGGGACAAAGTG
AATGTGGCTGGTCTAGTTTTAGCTGGATCCGCTGACTTTAAAACTGAACTAAGTCAATCTGATATGTTTG
ATCAGAGGTTACAATCAAAAGTTTTAAAATTAGTTGATATATCCTATGGTGGTGAAAATGGATTCAACCA
AGCTATTGAGTTATCTACTGAAGTCCTCTCCAACGTGAAATTCATTCAAGAGAAGAAATTAATAGGACGA
TACTTTGATGAAATCAGCCAGGACACGGGCAAGTACTGTTTTGGCGTTGAAGATACACTAAAGGCTTTGG
AAATGGGAGCTGTAGAAATTCTAATAGTCTATGAAAATCTGGATATAATGAGATATGTTCTTCATTGCCA
AGGCACAGAAGAGGAGAAAATTCTCTATCTAACTCCAGAGCAAGAAAAGGATAAATCTCATTTCACAGAC
AAAGAGACCGGACAGGAACATGAGCTTATCGAGAGCATGCCCCTGTTGGAATGGTTTGCTAACAACTATA
AAAAATTTGGAGCTACGTTGGAAATTGTCACAGATAAATCACAAGAAGGGTCTCAGTTTGTGAAAGGATT
TGGTGGAATTGGAGGTATCTTGCGGTACCGAGTAGATTTCCAGGGAATGGAATACCAAGGAGGAGACGAT
GAATTTTTTGACCTTGATGACTACTGAGACCCAGCTTTCTTGTACAAAGTGGGAATTCGCAGTCGACGGT
ACCGCGGGCCCGGGATCCGCCCCTCTCCCTCCCCCCCCCCTAACGTTACTGGCCGAAGCCGCTTGGAATA
AGGCCGGTGTGCGTTTGTCTATATTTTATTTTCCACCATATTGCCGTCTTTTGGCAATGTGAGGGCCCGG
AAACCTGGCCCTGTCTTCTTGACGAGCATTCCTAGGGGTCTTTCCCCTCTCGCCAAAGGAATGCAAGGTC
TGTTGAATGTCGTGAAGGAAGCAGTTCCTCTGGAAGCTTCTTGAAGACAAACAACGTCTGTAGCGACCCT
TTGCAGGCAGCGGAACCCCCCACCTGGCGACAGGTGCCTCTGCGGCCAAAAGCCACGTGTATAAGATACA
CCTGCAAAGGCGGCACAACCCCAGTGCCACGTTGTGAGTTGGATAGTTGTGGAAAGAGTCAAATGGCTCT
CCTCAAGCGTATTCAACAAGGGGCTGAAGGATGCCCAGAAGGTACCCCATTGTATGGGATCTGATCTGGG
GCCTCGGTACACATGCTTTACATGTGTTTAGTCGAGGTTAAAAAAACGTCTAGGCCCCCCGAACCACGGG
GACGTGGTTTTCCTTTGAAAAACACGATGATAATATGGCCACAACCATGGTGAGCAAGGGCGCCGAGCTG
TTCACCGGCATCGTGCCCATCCTGATCGAGCTGAATGGCGATGTGAATGGCCACAAGTTCAGCGTGAGCG
GCGAGGGCGAGGGCGATGCCACCTACGGCAAGCTGACCCTGAAGTTCATCTGCACCACCGGCAAGCTGCC
TGTGCCCTGGCCCACCCTGGTGACCACCCTGAGCTACGGCGTGCAGTGCTTCTCACGCTACCCCGATCAC
ATGAAGCAGCACGACTTCTTCAAGAGCGCCATGCCTGAGGGCTACATCCAGGAGCGCACCATCTTCTTCG
AGGATGACGGCAACTACAAGTCGCGCGCCGAGGTGAAGTTCGAGGGCGATACCCTGGTGAATCGCATCGA
GCTGACCGGCACCGATTTCAAGGAGGATGGCAACATCCTGGGCAATAAGATGGAGTACAACTACAACGCC
CACAATGTGTACATCATGACCGACAAGGCCAAGAATGGCATCAAGGTGAACTTCAAGATCCGCCACAACA
TCGAGGATGGCAGCGTGCAGCTGGCCGACCACTACCAGCAGAATACCCCCATCGGCGATGGCCCTGTGCT
GCTGCCCGATAACCACTACCTGTCCACCCAGAGCGCCCTGTCCAAGGACCCCAACGAGAAGCGCGATCAC
ATGATCTACTTCGGCTTCGTGACCGCCGCCGCCATCACCCACGGCATGGATGAGCTGTACAAGTGATTGG
TAAGCCTATCCCTAACCCTCTCCTCGGTCTCGATTCTACGTAGTAATGAGCTAGCGCTAACCGGTGGCGC
GTTAAGTCGACAATCAACCTCTGGATTACAAAATTTGTGAAAGATTGACTGGTATTCTTAACTATGTTGC
TCCTTTTACGCTATGTGGATACGCTGCTTTAATGCCTTTGTATCATGCTATTGCTTCCCGTATGGCTTTC
ATTTTCTCCTCCTTGTATAAATCCTGGTTGCTGTCTCTTTATGAGGAGTTGTGGCCCGTTGTCAGGCAAC
GTGGCGTGGTGTGCACTGTGTTTGCTGACGCAACCCCCACTGGTTGGGGCATTGCCACCACCTGTCAGCT
CCTTTCCGGGACTTTCGCTTTCCCCCTCCCTATTGCCACGGCGGAACTCATCGCCGCCTGCCTTGCCCGC
TGCTGGACAGGGGCTCGGCTGTTGGGCACTGACAATTCCGTGGTGTTGTCGGGGAAATCATCGTCCTTTC
CTTGGCTGCTCGCCTGTGTTGCCACCTGGATTCTGCGCGGGACGTCCTTCTGCTACGTCCCTTCGGCCCT
CAATCCAGCGGACCTTCCTTCCCGCGGCCTGCTGCCGGCTCTGCGGCCTCTTCCGCGTCTTCGCCTTCGC
CCTCAGACGAGTCGGATCTCCCTTTGGGCCGCCTCCCCGCGTCGACTTTAAGACCAATGACTTACAAGGC
AGCTGTAGATCTTAGCCACTTTTTAAAAGAAAAGGGGGGACTGGAAGGGCTAATTCACTCCCAACGAAGA
CAAGATCTGCTTTTTGCTTGTACTGGGTCTCTCTGGTTAGACCAGATCTGAGCCTGGGAGCTCTCTGGCT
AACTAGGGAACCCACTGCTTAAGCCTCAATAAAGCTTGCCTTGAGTGCTTCAAGTAGTGTGTGCCCGTCT
GTTGTGTGACTCTGGTAACTAGAGATCCCTCAGACCCTTTTAGTCAGTGTGGAAAATCTCTAGCAGTACG
TATAGTAGTTCATGTCATCTTATTATTCAGTATTTATAACTTGCAAAGAAATGAATATCAGAGAGTGAGA
GGAACTTGTTTATTGCAGCTTATAATGGTTACAAATAAAGCAATAGCATCACAAATTTCACAAATAAAGC
ATTTTTTTCACTGCATTCTAGTTGTGGTTTGTCCAAACTCATCAATGTATCTTATCATGTCTGGCTCTAG
CTATCCCGCCCCTAACTCCGCCCATCCCGCCCCTAACTCCGCCCAGTTCCGCCCATTCTCCGCCCCATGG
CTGACTAATTTTTTTTATTTATGCAGAGGCCGAGGCCGCCTCGGCCTCTGAGCTATTCCAGAAGTAGTGA
GGAGGCTTTTTTGGAGGCCTAGGGACGTACCCAATTCGCCCTATAGTGAGTCGTATTACGCGCGCTCACT
GGCCGTCGTTTTACAACGTCGTGACTGGGAAAACCCTGGCGTTACCCAACTTAATCGCCTTGCAGCACAT
CCCCCTTTCGCCAGCTGGCGTAATAGCGAAGAGGCCCGCACCGATCGCCCTTCCCAACAGTTGCGCAGCC
TGAATGGCGAATGGG
[124 nt withheld, positions 8836-8959]
C
[91 nt withheld, positions 8961-9051]
A
[49 nt withheld, positions 9053-9101]
CCTTTGACGTTGGAGTCCACGTTCTTT
[37 nt withheld, positions 9129-9165]
ACCCTATCTCGGTCTATTCTTTTGATTTATAAGGGATTTTGCCGATTTCGGCCTATTGGTTAAAAAATGA
GCTGATTTAACAAAAATTTAACGCGAATTTTAACAAAATATTAACGCTTACAATTTAGGTGGCACTTTTC
GGGGAAATGTGCGCGGAACCCCTATTTGTTTATTTTTCTAAATACATTCAAATATGTATCCGCTCATGAG
ACAATAACCCTGATAAATGCTTCAATAATATTGAAAAAGGAAGAGTATGAGTATTCAACATTTCCGTGTC
GCCCTTATTCCCTTTTTTGCGGCATTTTGCCTTCCTGTTTTTGCTCACCCAGAAACGCTGGTGAAAGTAA
AAGATGCTGAAGATCAGTTGGGTGCACGAGTGGGTTACATCGAACTGGATCTCAACAGCGGTAAGATCCT
TGAGAGTTTTCGCCCCGAAGAACGTTTTCCAATGATGAGCACTTTTAAAGTTCTGCTATGTGGCGCGGTA
TTATCCCGTATTGACGCCGGGCAAGAGCAACTCGGTCGCCGCATACACTATTCTCAGAATGACTTGGTTG
AGTACTCACCAGTCACAGAAAAGCATCTTACGGATGGCATGACAGTAAGAGAATTATGCAGTGCTGCCAT
AACCATGAGTGATAACACTGCGGCCAACTTACTTCTGACAACGATCGGAGGACCGAAGGAGCTAACCGCT
TTTTTGCACAACATGGGGGATCATGTAACTCGCCTTGATCGTTGGGAACCGGAGCTGAATGAAGCCATAC
CAAACGACGAGCGTGACACCACGATGCCTGTAGCAATGGCAACAACGTTGCGCAAACTATTAACTGGCGA
ACTACTTACTCTAGCTTCCCGGCAACAATTAATAGACTGGATGGAGGCGGATAAAGTTGCAGGACCACTT
CTGCGCTCGGCCCTTCCGGCTGGCTGGTTTATTGCTGATAAATCTGGAGCCGGTGAGCGTGGGTCTCGCG
GTATCATTGCAGCACTGGGGCCAGATGGTAAGCCCTCCCGTATCGTAGTTATCTACACGACGGGGAGTCA
GGCAACTATGGATGAACGAAATAGACAGATCGCTGAGATAGGTGCCTCACTGATTAAGCATTGGTAACTG
TCAGACCAAGTTTACTCATATATACTTTAGATTGATTTAAAACTTCATTTTTAATTTAAAAGGATCTAGG
TGAAGATCCTTTTTGATAATCTCATGACCAAAATCCCTTAACGTGAGTTTTCGTTCCACTGAGCGTCAGA
CCCCGTAGAAAAGATCAAAGGATCTTC
Features (pLannotate 1.2.2; 34 found; start..end, strand, type, name):
      1..589     +  rep_origin     ori: high-copy-number ColE1/pMB1/pBR322/pUC origin of replication
    772..864     +  CDS            lacI (fragment): lac repressor; lacI; The lac repressor binds to the lac operator to inhibit transcription in E. coli. This inhibition can be relieved by adding lactose or isopropyl-β-D-thiogalactopyranoside (IPTG).
    877..898     +  protein_bind   CAP binding site: CAP binding activates transcription in the presence of cAMP. E. coli catabolite activator protein
    913..943     +  promoter       lac promoter: promoter for the E. coli lac operon
    951..967     +  protein_bind   lac operator: The lac repressor binds to the lac operator to inhibit transcription in E. coli. This inhibition can be relieved by adding lactose or isopropyl-β-D-thiogalactopyranoside (IPTG). lac repressor encoded by lacI
   1012..1030    +  promoter       T3 promoter: promoter for bacteriophage T3 RNA polymerase
   1058..1284    +  promoter       RSV promoter: Rous sarcoma virus enhancer/promoter
   1285..1465    +  LTR            5' LTR (truncated): truncated 5' long terminal repeat (LTR) from HIV-1
   1512..1637    +  misc_feature   HIV-1 Ψ: packaging signal of human immunodeficiency virus type 1
   1621..1984    +  CDS            HIV-1 gag (fragment): gag protein from human immunodeficiency virus 1; gag
   2130..2363    +  misc_feature   RRE: The Rev response element (RRE) of HIV-1 allows for Rev-dependent mRNA export from the nucleus to the cytoplasm.
   2740..2766    +  CDS            Rev (fragment): human immunodeficiency virus 1 (HIV-1) Rev protein; rev; enhances nuclear export of unspliced and incompletely spliced viral mRNAs
   2767..3267    +  promoter       hPGK promoter: human phosphoglycerate kinase 1 promoter
   3279..3674    +  CDS            BSD: blasticidin S deaminase; Aspergillus terreus BSD; confers resistance to blasticidin
   3734..3851    +  misc_feature   cPPT/CTS: central polypurine tract and central termination sequence of HIV-1
   3968..4271    +  enhancer       CMV enhancer: human cytomegalovirus immediate early enhancer
   4272..4475    +  promoter       CMV promoter: human cytomegalovirus (CMV) immediate early promoter
   4498..4522    +  protein_bind   attB1: mutant version of attB; recombination site for the Gateway® BP reaction BP Clonase™
   4597..5904    +  CDS            ETF1: ERF1_HUMAN - Also known as ERF1, RF1, SUP45L1. Experimental evidence at protein level: Swiss-Prot protein existence level 1. Directs the termination of nascent peptide synthesis (translation) in response to the termination codons UAA, UAG and UGA (PubMed:7990965, PubMed:24486019). Component of the transient SURF complex which recruits UPF1 to stalled ribosomes in the context of nonsense-mediated decay (NMD) of mRNAs containing premature stop codons. Required for SHFL-mediated translation termination which inhibits programmed ribosomal frameshifting (-1PRF) of mRNA from viruses and cellular gen
   5912..5932    -  protein_bind   attB2: mutant version of attB; core recombination site for the Gateway® BP reaction BP Clonase™
   5939..5968    +  misc_feature   MCS (fragment): multiple cloning site
   5970..6556    +  misc_feature   IRES2: internal ribosome entry site (IRES) of the encephalomyocarditis virus (EMCV)
   6557..7276    +  CDS            AcGFP1: Aequorea coerulescens GFP mammalian codon-optimized
   7279..7320    +  CDS            V5 tag: epitope tag from simian virus 5
   7362..7950    +  misc_feature   WPRE: woodchuck hepatitis virus posttranscriptional regulatory element
   8001..8020    +  misc_feature   cPPT/CTS (fragment): central polypurine tract and central termination sequence of HIV-1
   8022..8255    +  LTR            3' LTR (ΔU3): self-inactivating 3' long terminal repeat (LTR) from HIV-1
   8333..8454    +  polyA_signal   SV40 poly(A) signal: SV40 polyadenylation signal
   8494..8629    +  rep_origin     SV40 ori: SV40 origin of replication
   8650..8668    -  promoter       T7 promoter: promoter for bacteriophage T7 RNA polymerase
   8676..8831    +  CDS            lacZα (fragment): LacZα fragment of β-galactosidase; lacZ fragment
   8836..9264    +  rep_origin     f1 ori (sequence partly withheld): f1 bacteriophage origin of replication; arrow indicates direction of (+) strand synthesis
   9317..9421    +  promoter       AmpR promoter: bla
   9422..10282   +  CDS            AmpR: β-lactamase; bla; confers resistance to ampicillin, carbenicillin, and related antibiotics
