[The description below was written by a language model from this plasmid's Addgene catalogue record and pLannotate feature annotations shown in this document.]
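Description:
pLX304 3xFlag-eRF1_IRES-GFP is a lentiviral mammalian expression plasmid of about 10.5 kb, built on the pLX304 backbone, for expressing human eRF1 (gene ETF1), the eukaryotic release factor that recognises all three stop codons and directs translation termination. In bacteria it is maintained through a high-copy ColE1/pUC-type origin and selected with ampicillin via β-lactamase. An f1 origin, an SV40 origin and remnants of lac/lacZα sequence are also present in the backbone.

The transfer cassette follows a third-generation, self-inactivating design. An RSV promoter fused to a truncated HIV-1 5' LTR drives genomic RNA production in packaging cells, followed by the Ψ packaging signal, a partial gag sequence, the RRE for Rev-dependent export, a cPPT/CTS element, WPRE and a ΔU3 3' LTR with a downstream SV40 polyadenylation signal.

Two expression units lie between the LTRs. A human PGK promoter drives blasticidin S deaminase for drug selection of transduced cells. The CMV enhancer/promoter drives the eRF1 coding sequence, which sits between attB1 and attB2 Gateway sites. The catalogue entry records an N-terminal 3xFlag tag, but it is not separately annotated in the feature table; the gap between attB1 and the ETF1 feature could accommodate it. Downstream, an EMCV IRES allows cap-independent translation of AcGFP1 from the same transcript, so green fluorescence marks cells expressing the transgene. A V5 tag sequence from the backbone is annotated just after AcGFP1, though the record does not show whether it is translated.

The stated purpose is eRF1 expression, and the associated study concerns degradation of translation factors on stalled ribosomes.
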