Addgene plasmid #198393: pLX304 3xFlag-eRF1_IRES-GFP
Purpose: eRF1 expression
Depositing lab: Jack Taunton. Depositing organization: University of California, San Francisco (UCSF). Publication: An E3 ligase network engages GCN1 to promote the degradation of translation factors on stalled ribosomes. Oltion K, Carelli JD, Yang T, See SK, Wang HY, Kampmann M, Taunton J. Cell. 2023 Jan 19;186(2):346-362.e17. doi: 10.1016/j.cell.2022.12.025. Epub 2023 Jan 12. PubMed 36638793.
Backbone
  Vector backbone: pLX304
  Vector type: Mammalian Expression, Lentiviral
  Selectable markers: Blasticidin, GFP
Growth in bacteria
  Bacterial resistance: Ampicillin, 100 μg/mL
  Growth temperature: 37°C
  Growth strain: NEB Stable
  Copy number: High Copy
Gene/Insert
  Gene/Insert name: eRF1 (alt name: ETF1)
  Species: H. sapiens (human)
  Entrez Gene: ETF1 (a.k.a. D5S1995, ERF, ERF1, RF1, SUP45L1, TB3-1)
  Promoter: CMV
  Tag / fusion protein: 3xFlag (N terminal on insert)
  Cloning method: Gibson Cloning
Terms and licenses: Academic/Nonprofit Terms; Industry Terms: Not Available to Industry
How to cite: pLX304 3xFlag-eRF1_IRES-GFP was a gift from Jack Taunton (Addgene plasmid # 198393 ; http://n2t.net/addgene:198393 ; RRID:Addgene_198393)
